Addgene plasmid #160169: 27 pCOLI_S_C_HIS
Purpose: (Empty Backbone) C-term 8xHis uncleavable Spec resistant bacterial expression vector
Depositing lab: John Weir. Depositing organization: Friedrich Miescher Laboratory. Publication: InteBac - An integrated bacterial and baculovirus expression vector suite. Altmannova V, Blaha A, Astrinidis S, Reichle H, Weir JR. Protein Sci. 2020 Sep 21. doi: 10.1002/pro.3957. PubMed 32955754.
Backbone
  Vector backbone: pCDF
  Modifications to backbone: Custom MCS added to the vector for full compatibility within the InteBac system. Non-cleavable 8xHis fusion added to C-terminus.
  Vector type: Bacterial Expression
  Promoter: T7
  Tag / fusion protein: 8xHis (C terminal on backbone)
Growth in bacteria
  Bacterial resistance: Spectinomycin and Streptomycin, 50 & 50 μg/mL
  Growth temperature: 37°C
  Growth strain: DH5alpha
  Copy number: Unknown
Gene/Insert
  Cloning method: Gibson Cloning
  Sequencing primers: 5′ T7_fwd; 3′ T7_rev
Terms and licenses: Academic/Nonprofit Terms; Industry Terms: Not Available to Industry
Depositor comments: Addgene NGS was unable to completely resolve all bases in the CloDF13 Origin. The plasmid has been successfully propagated at Addgene and these ambiguous bases do not appear to have a functional impact on the plasmid
How to cite: 27 pCOLI_S_C_HIS was a gift from John Weir (Addgene plasmid # 160169 ; http://n2t.net/addgene:160169 ; RRID:Addgene_160169)
