[The description below was written by a language model from this plasmid's Addgene catalogue record and pLannotate feature annotations shown in this document.]
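Description:
27 pCOLI_S_C_HIS is an empty bacterial expression backbone from the InteBac vector suite, built on pCDF and designed to add a non-cleavable 8xHis tag to the C-terminus of an inserted protein. At about 2.4 kb it is a compact plasmid. It replicates from the CloDF13 (CDF) origin, which is compatible with other common origin classes and so allows it to be maintained in E. coli alongside additional plasmids for co-expression. Selection is provided by the aadA (SmR) aminoglycoside adenylyltransferase gene, annotated downstream of an AmpR (bla) promoter, which confers resistance to spectinomycin and streptomycin. The record lists the copy number as unknown. The depositor notes that some bases in the CloDF13 origin were not fully resolved by sequencing, with no apparent effect on propagation.

The expression cassette consists of a T7 promoter, the efficient ribosome binding site from phage T7 gene 10, a custom multiple cloning site introduced for compatibility across the InteBac system, and a T7 terminator. Expression therefore depends on a host that supplies T7 RNA polymerase. No lac operator or lacI gene appears in the feature table. Genes of interest are inserted by Gibson assembly so that they read in frame into the backbone-encoded 8xHis tag. The short "capTEV" fragment in the annotation probably reflects this histidine stretch rather than a genuine TEV-cleavable tag. The small TcR, SET1 and CAP-binding-site hits likewise look like partial matches to backbone remnants rather than functional elements. The vector is intended for recombinant protein production in E. coli with purification by immobilised metal affinity chromatography, particularly where the tag is meant to remain on the protein.
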