Features (pLannotate 1.2.2; 10 found; start..end, strand, type, name):
    583..647     -  CDS            TcR (fragment): tetracycline efflux protein; tet; confers resistance to tetracycline
    662..683     -  protein_bind   CAP binding site: CAP binding activates transcription in the presence of cAMP. E. coli catabolite activator protein
    696..714     +  promoter       T7 promoter: promoter for bacteriophage T7 RNA polymerase
    752..774     +  RBS            RBS: efficient ribosome binding site from bacteriophage T7 gene 10 (Olins and Rangwala, 1989)
    834..850     +  CDS            capTEV™ (fragment): composite tag for in vivo biotinylation, TEV protease cleavage, and 6xHis tagging
    908..957     +  CDS            SET1 (fragment): solubility-enhancement tag derived from T7 phage gene 10B
    965..1012    +  terminator     T7 terminator: transcription terminator for bacteriophage T7 RNA polymerase
   1183..1974    -  CDS            SmR: aminoglycoside adenylyltransferase (Murphy, 1985); aadA; confers resistance to spectinomycin and streptomycin
   1975..2066    -  promoter       AmpR promoter: bla
   2114..486     -  rep_origin     CloDF13 ori (across the origin): Plasmids containing the CloDF13 (CDF) origin of replication can be propagated in E. coli cells that contain additional plasmids with compatible origins.
>Addgene plasmid #160169 | 27 pCOLI_S_C_HIS | depositor full sequence | sequence record 310325 | 27 pCOLI_S_C_HIS sequence 2366 bps
GCTCTCCTGTTCCGACCCTGCCGTTTACCGGATACCTGTTCCGCCTTTCTCCCTTACGGGAAGTGTGGCG
CTTTCTCATAGCTCACACACTGGTATCTCGGCTCGGTGTAGGTCGTTCGCTCCAAGCTGGGCTGTAAGCA
AGAACTCCCCGTTCAGCCCGACTGCTGCGCCTTATCCGGTAACTGTTCACTTGAGTCCAACCCGGAAAAG
CACGGTAAAACGCCACTGGCAGCAGCCATTGGTAACTGGGAGTTCGCAGAGGATTTGTTTAGCTAAACAC
GCGGTTGCTCTTGAAGTGTGCGCCAAAGTCCGGCTACACTGGAAGGACAGATTTGGTTGCTGTGCTCTGC
GAAAGCCAGTTACCACGGTTAAGCAGTTCCCCAACTGACTTAACCTTCGATCAAACCACCTCCCCAGGTG
GTTTTTTCGTTTACAGGGCAAAAGATTACGCGCAGAAAAAAAGGATCTCAAGAAGATCCTTTGATCTTTT
CTACTGAACCGCTCTAGATTTCAGTGCAATTTATCTCTTCAAATGTAGCACCTGAAGTCAGCCCCATACG
ATATAAGTTGTAATTCTCATGTTAGTCATGCCCCGCGCCCACCGGAAGGAGCTGACTGGGTTGAAGGCTC
TCAAGGGCATCGGTCGAGATCCCGGTGCCTAATGAGTGAGCTAACTTACATTAATTGCGTTGCGCTAATA
CGACTCACTATAGGGAGACCACAACGGTTTCCCTCCGGCTCCGGAAATAATTTTGTTTAACTTTAAGAAG
GAGACTGGATCCGAATCTAGAGCCTGCAGTCTCGACAAGCTTGGAAGCGGATCTGGATCTGGACATCATC
ATCATCATCACCATCACTAATAAGTCGAGAAGTACTAGAGGATGTACAACGCGTGCGCGCTGATCCGGCT
GCTAACAAAGCCCGAAAGGAAGCTGAGTTGGCTGCTGCCACCGCTGAGCAATAACTAGCATAACCCCTTG
GGGCCTCTAAACGGGTCTTGAGGGGTTTTTTGCTGAAACCTCAGGCATTTGAGAAGCACACGGTCACACT
GCTTCCGGTAGTCAATAAACCGGTAAACCAGCAATAGACATAAGCGGCTATTTAACGACCCTGCCCTGAA
CCGACGACCGGGTCATCGTGGCCGGATCTTGCGGCCCCTCGGCTTGAACGAATTGTTAGACATTATTTGC
CGACTACCTTGGTGATCTCGCCTTTCACGTAGTGGACAAATTCTTCCAACTGATCTGCGCGCGAGGCCAA
GCGATCTTCTTCTTGTCCAAGATAAGCCTGTCTAGCTTCAAGTATGACGGGCTGATACTGGGCCGGCAGG
CGCTCCATTGCCCAGTCGGCAGCGACATCCTTCGGCGCGATTTTGCCGGTTACTGCGCTGTACCAAATGC
GGGACAACGTAAGCACTACATTTCGCTCATCGCCAGCCCAGTCGGGCGGCGAGTTCCATAGCGTTAAGGT
TTCATTTAGCGCCTCAAATAGATCCTGTTCAGGAACCGGATCAAAGAGTTCCTCCGCCGCTGGACCTACC
AAGGCAACGCTATGTTCTCTTGCTTTTGTCAGCAAGATAGCCAGATCAATGTCGATCGTGGCTGGCTCGA
AGATACCTGCAAGAATGTCATTGCGCTGCCATTCTCCAAATTGCAGTTCGCGCTTAGCTGGATAACGCCA
CGGAATGATGTCGTCGTGCACAACAATGGTGACTTCTACAGCGCGGAGAATCTCGCTCTCTCCAGGGGAA
GCCGAAGTTTCCAAAAGGTCGTTGATCAAAGCTCGCCGCGTTGTTTCATCAAGCCTTACGGTCACCGTAA
CCAGCAAATCAATATCACTGTGTGGCTTCAGGCCGCCATCCACTGCGGAGCCGTACAAATGTACGGCCAG
CAACGTCGGTTCGAGATGGCGCTCGATGACGCCAACTACCTCTGATAGTTGAGTCGATACTTCGGCGATC
ACCGCTTCCCTCATACTCTTCCTTTTTCAATATTATTGAAGCATTTATCAGGGTTATTGTCTCATGAGCG
GATACATATTTGAATGTATTTAGAAAAATAAACAAATAGCTAGCTCACTCGGTCGCTACGCTCCGGGCGT
GAGACTGCGGCGGGCGCTGCGGACACATACAAAGTTACCCACAGATTCCGTGGATAAGCAGGGGACTAAC
ATGTGAGGCAAAACAGCAGGGCCGCGCCGGTGGCGTTTTTCCATAGGCTCCGCCCTCCTGCCAGAGTTCA
CATAAACAGACGCTTTTCCGGTGCATCTGTGGGAGCCGTGAGGCTCAACCATGAATCTGACAGTACGGGC
GAAACCCGACAGGACTTAAAGATCCCCACCGTTTCCGGCGGGTCGCTCCCTCTTGC
