Features (pLannotate 1.2.2; 10 found; start..end, strand, type, name):
    583..647     -  CDS            TcR (fragment): tetracycline efflux protein; tet; confers resistance to tetracycline
    662..683     -  protein_bind   CAP binding site: CAP binding activates transcription in the presence of cAMP. E. coli catabolite activator protein
    696..714     +  promoter       T7 promoter: promoter for bacteriophage T7 RNA polymerase
    752..774     +  RBS            RBS: efficient ribosome binding site from bacteriophage T7 gene 10 (Olins and Rangwala, 1989)
    834..850     +  CDS            capTEV™ (fragment): composite tag for in vivo biotinylation, TEV protease cleavage, and 6xHis tagging
    908..957     +  CDS            SET1 (fragment): solubility-enhancement tag derived from T7 phage gene 10B
    965..1012    +  terminator     T7 terminator: transcription terminator for bacteriophage T7 RNA polymerase
   1183..1974    -  CDS            SmR: aminoglycoside adenylyltransferase (Murphy, 1985); aadA; confers resistance to spectinomycin and streptomycin
   1975..2066    -  promoter       AmpR promoter: bla
   2114..486     -  rep_origin     CloDF13 ori (across the origin): Plasmids containing the CloDF13 (CDF) origin of replication can be propagated in E. coli cells that contain additional plasmids with compatible origins.
>Addgene plasmid #160169 | 27 pCOLI_S_C_HIS | addgene full sequence | sequence record 319342 | Addgene NGS Result
GCTCTCCTGTTCCGACCCTGCCGTTTACCGGATACCTGTTCCGCCTTTCTCCCTTACGGGAAGTGTGGCG
CTTTCTCATAGCTCACACACTGGTATCTCGGCTCGGTGTAGGTCGTTCGCTCCAAGCTGGGCTGTAAGCA
AGAACTCCCCGTTCAGCCCGACTGCTGCGCCTTATCCGGTAACTGTTCACTTGAGTCCAACCCGGAAAAG
CACGGTAAAACGCCACTGGCAGCAGCCATTGGTAACTGGGAGTTCGCAGAGGATTTGTTTAGCTAAACAC
GCGGTTGCTCTTGAAGTGTGCGCCAAAGTCCGGCTACACTGGAAGGACAGATTTGGTTGCTGTGCTCTGC
GAAAGCCAGTTACCACGGTTAAGCAGTTSSSSAACTGNCTTAACCTTCGATCAAACCACCTCCCCAGGTG
GTTTTTTCGWTTACAGGGCAAAAGATTACGCGCAGAAAAAAAGGATCTCAAGAAGATCCTTTGATCTTTT
CTACTGAACCGCTCTAGATTTCAGTGCAATTTATCTCTTCAAATGTAGCACCTGAAGTCAGCCCCATACG
ATATAAGTTGTAATTCTCATGTTAGTCATGCCCCGCGCCCACCGGAAGGAGCTGACTGGGTTGAAGGCTC
TCAAGGGCATCGGTCGAGATCCCGGTGCCTAATGAGTGAGCTAACTTACATTAATTGCGTTGCGCTAATA
CGACTCACTATAGGGAGACCACAACGGTTTCCCTCCGGCTCCGGAAATAATTTTGTTTAACTTTAAGAAG
GAGACTGGATCCGAATCTAGAGCCTGCAGTCTCGACAAGCTTGGAAGCGGATCTGGATCTGGACATCATC
ATCATCATCACCATCACTAATAAGTCGAGAAGTACTAGAGGATGTACAACGCGTGCGCGCTGATCCGGCT
GCTAACAAAGCCCGAAAGGAAGCTGAGTTGGCTGCTGCCACCGCTGAGCAATAACTAGCATAACCCCTTG
GGGCCTCTAAACGGGTCTTGAGGGGTTTTTTGCTGAAACCTCAGGCATTTGAGAAGCACACGGTCACACT
GCTTCCGGTAGTCAATAAACCGGTAAACCAGCAATAGACATAAGCGGCTATTTAACGACCCTGCCCTGAA
CCGACGACCGGGTCATCGTGGCCGGATCTTGCGGCCCCTCGGCTTGAACGAATTGTTAGACATTATTTGC
CGACTACCTTGGTGATCTCGCCTTTCACGTAGTGGACAAATTCTTCCAACTGATCTGCGCGCGAGGCCAA
GCGATCTTCTTCTTGTCCAAGATAAGCCTGTCTAGCTTCAAGTATGACGGGCTGATACTGGGCCGGCAGG
CGCTCCATTGCCCAGTCGGCAGCGACATCCTTCGGCGCGATTTTGCCGGTTACTGCGCTGTACCAAATGC
GGGACAACGTAAGCACTACATTTCGCTCATCGCCAGCCCAGTCGGGCGGCGAGTTCCATAGCGTTAAGGT
TTCATTTAGCGCCTCAAATAGATCCTGTTCAGGAACCGGATCAAAGAGTTCCTCCGCCGCTGGACCTACC
AAGGCAACGCTATGTTCTCTTGCTTTTGTCAGCAAGATAGCCAGATCAATGTCGATCGTGGCTGGCTCGA
AGATACCTGCAAGAATGTCATTGCGCTGCCATTCTCCAAATTGCAGTTCGCGCTTAGCTGGATAACGCCA
CGGAATGATGTCGTCGTGCACAACAATGGTGACTTCTACAGCGCGGAGAATCTCGCTCTCTCCAGGGGAA
GCCGAAGTTTCCAAAAGGTCGTTGATCAAAGCTCGCCGCGTTGTTTCATCAAGCCTTACGGTCACCGTAA
CCAGCAAATCAATATCACTGTGTGGCTTCAGGCCGCCATCCACTGCGGAGCCGTACAAATGTACGGCCAG
CAACGTCGGTTCGAGATGGCGCTCGATGACGCCAACTACCTCTGATAGTTGAGTCGATACTTCGGCGATC
ACCGCTTCCCTCATACTCTTCCTTTTTCAATATTATTGAAGCATTTATCAGGGTTATTGTCTCATGAGCG
GATACATATTTGAATGTATTTAGAAAAATAAACAAATAGCTAGCTCACTCGGTCGCTACGCTCCGGGCGT
GAGACTGCGGCGGGCGCTGCGGACACATACAAAGTTACCCACAGATTCCGTGGATAAGCAGGGGACTAAC
ATGTGAGGCAAAACAGCAGGGCCGCGCCGGTGGCGTTTTTCCATAGGCTCCGCCCTCCTGCCAGAGTTCA
CATAAACAGACGCTTTTCCGGTGCATCTGTGGGAGCCGTGAGGCTCAACCATGAATCTGACAGTACGGGC
GAAACCCGACAGGACTTAAAGATCCCCACCGTTTCCGGCGGGTCGCTCCCTCTTGC
